>Addgene plasmid #156954 | pD649-HAsp-PTPRT-Fc(DAPA)-AviTag-6xHis | depositor full sequence | sequence record 303017 | Full Sequence
TTTCAATATTATTGAAGCATTTATCAGGGTTATTGTCTCATGAGCGGATACATATTTGAATGTATTTAGA
AAAATAAACAAATAGGGGTCAGTGTTACAACCAATTAACCAATTCTGAACATTATCGCGAGCCCATTTAT
ACCTGAATATGGCTCATAACACCCCTTGCTCATGACCAAAATCCCTTAACGTGAGTTACGCGCGCGTCGT
TCCACTGAGCGTCAGACCCCGTAGAAAAGATCAAAGGATCTTCTTGAGATCCTTTTTTTCTGCGCGTAAT
CTGCTGCTTGCAAACAAAAAAACCACCGCTACCAGCGGTGGTTTGTTTGCCGGATCAAGAGCTACCAACT
CTTTTTCCGAAGGTAACTGGCTTCAGCAGAGCGCAGATACCAAATACTGTTCTTCTAGTGTAGCCGTAGT
TAGCCCACCACTTCAAGAACTCTGTAGCACCGCCTACATACCTCGCTCTGCTAATCCTGTTACCAGTGGC
TGCTGCCAGTGGCGATAAGTCGTGTCTTACCGGGTTGGACTCAAGACGATAGTTACCGGATAAGGCGCAG
CGGTCGGGCTGAACGGGGGGTTCGTGCACACAGCCCAGCTTGGAGCGAACGACCTACACCGAACTGAGAT
ACCTACAGCGTGAGCTATGAGAAAGCGCCACGCTTCCCGAAGGGAGAAAGGCGGACAGGTATCCGGTAAG
CGGCAGGGTCGGAACAGGAGAGCGCACGAGGGAGCTTCCAGGGGGAAACGCCTGGTATCTTTATAGTCCT
GTCGGGTTTCGCCACCTCTGACTTGAGCGTCGATTTTTGTGATGCTCGTCAGGGGGGCGGAGCCTATGGA
AAAACGCCAGCAACGCGGCCTTTTTACGGTTCCTGGCCTTTTGCTGGCCTTTTGCTCACATGTTCTTTCC
TGCGTTATCCCCTGATTCTGTGGATAACCGTATTACCGCCTTTGAGTGAGCTGATACCGCTCGCCGCAGC
CGAACGACCGAGCGCAGCGAGTCAGTGAGCGAGGAAGCGGAAGGCGAGAGTAGGGAACTGCCAGGCATCA
AACTAAGCAGAAGGCCCCTGACGGATGGCCTTTTTGCGTTTCTACAAACTCTTTCTGTGTTGTAAAACGA
CGGCCAGTCTTAAGCTCGGGCCCCCTGGGCGGTTCTGATAACGAGTAATCGTTAATCCGCAAATAACGTA
AAAACCCGCTTCGGCGGGTTTTTTTATGGGGGGAGTTTAGGGAAAGAGCATTTGTCAGAATATTTAAGGG
CGCCTGTCACTTTGCTTGATATATGAGAATTATTTAACCTTATAAATGAGAAAAAAGCAACGCACTTTAA
ATAAGATACGTTGCTTTTTCGATTGATGAACACCTATAATTAAACTATTCATCTATTATTTATGATTTTT
TGTATATACAATATTTCTAGTTTGTTAAAGAGAATTAAGAAAATAAATCTCGAAAATAATAAAGGGAAAA
TCAGTTTTTGATATCAAAATTATACATGTCAACGATAATACAAAATATAATACAAACTATAAGATGTTAT
CAGTATTTATTATCATTTAGAATAAATTTTGTGTCGCCCTTAATTGTGAGCGGATAACAATTACGAGCTT
CATGCACAGTGGCGTTGACTCAATATTGGCCATTAGCCATATTATTCATTGGTTATATAGCATAAATCAA
TATTGGCTATTGGCCATTGCATACGTTGTATCTATATCATAATATGTACATTTATATTGGCTCATGTCCA
ATATGACCGCCATGTTGGCATTGATTATTGACTAGTTATTAATAGTAATCAATTACGGGGTCATTAGTTC
ATAGCCCATATATGGAGTTCCGCGTTACATAACTTACGGTAAATGGCCCGCCTGGCTGACCGCCCAACGA
CCCCCGCCCATTGACGTCAATAATGACGTATGTTCCCATAGTAACGCCAATAGGGACTTTCCATTGACGT
CAATGGGTGGAGTATTTACGGTAAACTGCCCACTTGGCAGTACATCAAGTGTATCATATGCCAAGTACGC
CCCCTATTGACGTCAATGACGGTAAATGGCCCGCCTGGCATTATGCCCAGTACATGACCTTATGGGACTT
TCCTACTTGGCAGTACATCTACGTATTAGTCATCGCTATTACCATGGTGATGCGGTTTTGGCAGTACATC
AATGGGCGTGGATAGCGGTTTGACTCACGGGGATTTCCAAGTCTCCACCCCATTGACGTCAATGGGAGTT
TGTTTTGGCACCAAAATCAACGGGACTTTCCAAAATGTCGTAACAACTCCGCCCCATTGACGCAAATGGG
CGGTAGGCGTGTACGGTGGGAGGTCTATATAAGCAGAGCTCGTTTAGTGAACCGTCAGATCGCCTGGAGA
CGCCATCCACGCTGTTTTGACCTCCATAGAAGACACCGGGACCGATCCAGCCTCCGCGGCCGGGAACGGT
GCATTGGAACGCGGATTCCCCGTGCCAAGAGTGACGTAAGTACCGCCTATAGAGTCTATAGGCCCACCCC
CTTGGCTTCGTTAGAACGCGGCTACAATTAATACATAACCTTATGTATCATACACATACGATTTAGGTGA
CACTATAGAATAACATCCACTTTGCCTTTCTCTCCACAGGTGTCCACTCCCAGGTCCAACTGCACCTCGG
TTCTATCGAAAACGCGCCTGCTAGCGCCACCATGAAGACCATCATTGCCCTGAGCTACATCTTCTGCCTG
GTGTTCGCTGCGGCCGCCCAATCTGCTGCTGGCGGATGTAGCTTTGACGAGCACTACAGCAACTGCGGCT
ATAGCGTGGCCCTGGGCACCAATGGCTTTACCTGGGAGCAGATCAACACCTGGGAGAAGCCCATGCTGGA
TCAGGCCGTGCCTACCGGCAGCTTCATGATGGTCAATAGCTCTGGCAGAGCCAGCGGCCAGAAAGCCCAT
CTTCTGCTGCCCACACTGAAAGAGAACGACACCCACTGCATCGACTTCCACTACTACTTCAGCAGCCGGG
ACAGAAGCAGCCCTGGCGCTCTGAATGTGTACGTGAAAGTGAATGGCGGCCCTCAGGGCAACCCTGTGTG
GAATGTTTCTGGCGTTGTGACCGAAGGCTGGGTCAAAGCCGAGCTGGCCATCAGCACCTTTTGGCCCCAC
TTCTACCAAGTGATCTTCGAGAGCGTGTCCCTGAAGGGGCACCCTGGATATATCGCCGTGGATGAAGTGC
GCGTGCTGGCTCACCCTTGTAGAAAGGCCCCTCACTTCCTGCGGCTGCAGAACGTGGAAGTGAACGTGGG
CCAGAACGCCACCTTCCAGTGTATTGCAGGCGGAAAGTGGTCCCAGCACGACAAACTGTGGCTGCAGCAG
TGGAACGGCAGAGACACAGCCCTGATGGTCACCAGAGTGGTCAACCACAGAAGATTCAGCGCCACCGTCA
GCGTGGCCGATACAGCTCAGAGAAGCGTGTCCAAGTACAGATGCGTGATCAGATCCGATGGCGGCAGCGG
AGTGTCTAACTATGCCGAGCTGATCGTGAAAGAGCCTCCTACACCTATCGCTCCTCCAGAACTGCTGGCC
GTGGGAGCCACATATCTGTGGATCAAGCCCAACGCCAACAGCATCATCGGCGACGGCCCTATCATCCTGA
AAGAGGTGGAATACCGGACCACCACCGGAACATGGGCCGAGACACACATCGTGGACAGCCCCAACTACAA
GCTGTGGCATCTGGACCCCGACGTGGAATACGAGATCCGGGTTCTGCTGACAAGACCTGGCGAAGGTGGA
ACAGGACCTCCTGGACCTCCACTGACCACCAGAACAAAGTGTGCCGATCCTGTGCACGGACCCCAGAATG
TGGAAATCGTGGATATCCGGGCCAGACAGCTGACCCTGCAGTGGGAGCCTTTTGGCTACGCCGTGACCAG
GTGTCACAGCTACAATCTGACCGTGCAGTACCAGTACGTGTTCAATCAGCAGCAGTACGAGGCCGAAGAA
GTGATCCAGACCAGCAGCCACTACACCCTGAGAGGCCTGAGGCCTTTTATGACCATCCGACTGAGGCTGC
TGCTGTCTAACCCCGAGGGCAGAATGGAAAGCGAGGAACTGGTGGTGCAGACCGAGGAAGATGTTCCTGG
CGCTGTGCCCCTGGAATCTATCCAAGGCGGCCCTTTCGAAGAGAAGATCTACATCCAGTGGAAGCCGCCT
AACGAGACAAACGGCGTGATCACCCTGTACGAGATCAATTACAAGGCCGTGGGCTCTCTGGACCCTAGCG
CTGATCTTAGCTCTCAGCGCGGCAAGGTGTTCAAGCTGAGAAACGAAACCCACCACCTGTTCGTGGGCCT
GTATCCTGGCACCACCTACAGCTTTACCATCAAGGCCAGCACCGCCAAAGGATTCGGCCCTCCTGTGACC
ACAAGAATCGCCACCAAGATCTCTGCCCCTAGCATGCCCGAGTACGACACCGACACACCCCTGAACGAGA
CAGACACCACCATCACCGTGATGCTGAAGCCTGCTCAAAGCAGAGGCGCCCCTGTGTCTGTGTATCAGCT
GGTTGTGAAAGAGGAAAGACTGCAGAAGTCTCGGAGAGCCGCCGACATCATCGAGTGCTTTAGCGTGCCC
GTGTCCTACAGAAATGCCAGCAGCCTGGACTCCCTGCACTATTTCGCCGCCGAACTGAAGCCAGCCAACC
TGCCTGTGACACAGCCTTTCACCGTGGGCGACAACAAGACCTACAACGGCTACTGGAACCCACCTCTGAG
CCCTCTGAAGTCCTACAGCATCTACTTTCAAGCCCTGAGCAAGGCCAACGGCGAGACAAAGATCAATTGT
GTGCGGCTGGCCACCAAGGGCGCCAGCACACAGAATAGCAATACCGTGGAACCCGAGAAACAGGTGGACA
ACACCGTGAAGATGGGCGCGCCGGGCGGCGACAAGACCCACACCTGCCCCCCCTGCCCAGCTCCAGAACT
GCTGGGAGGGCCTTCCGTGTTCCTGTTCCCCCCCAAGCCCAAGGACACCCTGATGATCAGCAGGACCCCC
GAGGTGACCTGCGTGGTGGTGGCCGTGTCCCACGAGGACCCAGAGGTGAAGTTCAACTGGTACGTGGACG
GCGTGGAGGTGCACAACGCCAAGACCAAGCCCAGAGAGGAGCAGTACAACAGCACCTACAGGGTGGTGTC
CGTGCTGACCGTGCTGCACCAGGACTGGCTGAACGGCAAAGAATACAAGTGCAAAGTCTCCAACAAGGCC
CTGGCTGCCCCAATCGAAAAGACAATCAGCAAGGCCAAGGGCCAGCCACGGGAGCCCCAGGTGTACACCC
TGCCCCCCAGCCGGGAGGAGATGACCAAGAACCAGGTGTCCCTGACCTGTCTGGTGAAGGGCTTCTACCC
CAGCGATATCGCCGTGGAGTGGGAGAGCAACGGCCAGCCCGAGAACAACTACAAGACCACCCCCCCAGTG
CTGGACAGCGACGGCAGCTTCTTCCTGTACAGCAAGCTGACCGTGGACAAGTCCAGGTGGCAGCAGGGCA
ACGTGTTCAGCTGCAGCGTGATGCACGAGGCCCTGCACAACCACTACACCCAGAAGTCCCTGAGCCTGAG
CCCCGGCGGCAGCGGTCTTAATGATATTTTCGAGGCTCAGAAGATTGAGTGGCATGAACACCACCACCAT
CACCACTAAGGCCGGCCTGTAGTCACTGGCACAACGCGTTACCCGGTAAGCCAATCGGGTATACACGGTC
GTCATACTGCAGACAGGGTTCTTCTACTTTGCAAGATAGTCTTGAGTAGTAAAATAAATAGATAGAGAAA
ATCAGCCTCGACTGTGCCTTCTAGTTGCCAGCCATCTGTTGTTTGCCCCTCCCCCGTGCCTTCCTTGACC
CTGGAAGGTGCCACTCCCACTGTCCTTTCCTAATAAAATGAGGAAATTGCATCACAACACTCAACCCTAT
CTCGGTCTATTCTTTTGATTTATAAGGGATTTTGCCGATTTCGGCCTATTGGTTAAAAAATGAGCTGATT
TAACAAAAATTTAACGCGAATTAATTCTGTGGAATGTGTGTCAGTTAGGGTGTGGAAAGTCCCCAGGCTC
CCCAGCAGGCAGAAGTATGCAAAGCATGCATCTCAATTAGTCAGCAACCAGGTGTGGAAAGTCCCCAGGC
TCCCCAGCAGGCAGAAGTATGCAAAGCATGCATCTCAATTAGTCAGCAACCATAGTCCCGCCCCTAACTC
CGCCCATCCCGCCCCTAACTCCGCCCAGTTCCGCCCATTCTCCGCCCCATGGCTGACTAATTTTTTTTAT
TTATGCAGAGGCCGAGGCCGCCTCTGCCTCTGAGCTATTCCAGAAGTAGTGAGGAGGCTTTTTTGGAGGC
CTAGGCTTTTGCAAAAAGCTCCCGGGAGCTTGTATATCCATTTTCGGATCTGATCAGCACGTGTTGACAA
TTAATCATCGGCATAGTATATCGGCATAGTATAATACGACAAGGTGAGGAACTAAACCATGACCGAGTAC
AAGCCCACGGTGCGCCTCGCCACCCGCGACGACGTCCCCAGGGCCGTACGCACCCTCGCCGCCGCGTTCG
CCGACTACCCCGCCACGCGCCACACCGTCGATCCGGACCGCCACATCGAGCGGGTCACCGAGCTGCAAGA
ACTCTTCCTCACGCGCGTCGGGCTCGACATCGGCAAGGTGTGGGTCGCGGACGACGGCGCCGCGGTGGCG
GTCTGGACCACGCCGGAGAGCGTCGAAGCGGGGGCGGTGTTCGCCGAGATCGGCCCGCGCATGGCCGAGT
TGAGCGGTTCCCGGCTGGCCGCGCAGCAACAGATGGAAGGCCTCCTGGCGCCGCACCGGCCCAAGGAGCC
CGCGTGGTTCCTGGCCACCGTCGGCGTCTCGCCCGACCACCAGGGCAAGGGTCTGGGCAGCGCCGTCGTG
CTCCCCGGAGTGGAGGCGGCCGAGCGCGCCGGGGTGCCCGCCTTCCTGGAGACATCCGCGCCCCGCAACC
TCCCCTTCTACGAGCGGCTCGGCTTCACCGTCACCGCCGACGTCGAGGTGCCCGAAGGACCGCGCACCTG
GTGCATGACCCGCAAGCCCGGTGCCTGACACGTGCTACGAGATTTCGATTCCACCGCCGCCTTCTATGAA
AGGTTGGGCTTCGGAATCGTTTTCCGGGACGCCGGCTGGATGATCCTCCAGCGCGGGGATCTCATGCTGG
AGTTCTTCGCCCACCCCAACTTGTTTATTGCAGCTTATAATGGTTACAAATAAAGCAATAGCATCACAAA
TTTCACAAATAAAGCATTTTTTTCACTGCATTCTAGTTGTGGTTTGTCCAAACTCATCAATGTATCTTAT
CATGTCTGTATACCGTCGACCTCTAGCTAGAGCTTGGCGTAATCATGGTCATTACCAATGCTTAATCAGT
GAGGCACCTATCTCAGCGATCTGTCTATTTCGTTCATCCATAGTTGCCTGACTCCCCGTCGTGTAGATAA
CTACGATACGGGAGGGCTTACCATCTGGCCCCAGCGCTGCGATGATACCGCGAGAACCACGCTCACCGGC
TCCGGATTTATCAGCAATAAACCAGCCAGCCGGAAGGGCCGAGCGCAGAAGTGGTCCTGCAACTTTATCC
GCCTCCATCCAGTCTATTAATTGTTGCCGGGAAGCTAGAGTAAGTAGTTCGCCAGTTAATAGTTTGCGCA
ACGTTGTTGCCATCGCTACAGGCATCGTGGTGTCACGCTCGTCGTTTGGTATGGCTTCATTCAGCTCCGG
TTCCCAACGATCAAGGCGAGTTACATGATCCCCCATGTTGTGCAAAAAAGCGGTTAGCTCCTTCGGTCCT
CCGATCGTTGTCAGAAGTAAGTTGGCCGCAGTGTTATCACTCATGGTTATGGCAGCACTGCATAATTCTC
TTACTGTCATGCCATCCGTAAGATGCTTTTCTGTGACTGGTGAGTACTCAACCAAGTCATTCTGAGAATA
GTGTATGCGGCGACCGAGTTGCTCTTGCCCGGCGTCAATACGGGATAATACCGCGCCACATAGCAGAACT
TTAAAAGTGCTCATCATTGGAAAACGTTCTTCGGGGCGAAAACTCTCAAGGATCTTACCGCTGTTGAGAT
CCAGTTCGATGTAACCCACTCGTGCACCCAACTGATCTTCAGCATCTTTTACTTTCACCAGCGTTTCTGG
GTGAGCAAAAACAGGAAGGCAAAATGCCGCAAAAAAGGGAATAAGGGCGACACGGAAATGTTGAATACTC
ATATTCTTCCTT
Features (pLannotate 1.2.2; 21 found; start..end, strand, type, name):
    119..143     -  CDS            KanR (fragment): aminoglycoside phosphotransferase; aph(3')-Ia; confers resistance to kanamycin
    254..842     +  rep_origin     ori: high-copy-number ColE1/pMB1/pBR322/pUC origin of replication
   1067..1084    +  terminator     rrnB T2 terminator (fragment): transcription terminator T2 from the E. coli rrnB gene
   1109..1128    -  CDS            lacZα (fragment): LacZα fragment of β-galactosidase; lacZ fragment
   1584..1600    +  protein_bind   lac operator: The lac repressor binds to the lac operator to inhibit transcription in E. coli. This inhibition can be relieved by adding lactose or isopropyl-β-D-thiogalactopyranoside (IPTG). lac repressor encoded by lacI
   1843..2146    +  enhancer       CMV enhancer: human cytomegalovirus immediate early enhancer
   2147..2350    +  promoter       CMV promoter: human cytomegalovirus (CMV) immediate early promoter
   2486..2529    +  intron         CMV intron (fragment): modified intron A from human cytomegalovirus
   2581..2599    +  promoter       SP6 promoter: promoter for bacteriophage SP6 RNA polymerase
   2603..2640    +  CDS            IgH signal sequence (fragment): signal sequence from the mouse immunoglobulin heavy chain variable region
   2740..4914    +  CDS            PTPRT (fragment): PTPRT_HUMAN - Also known as KIAA0283. Experimental evidence at protein level: Swiss-Prot protein existence level 1. May be involved in both signal transduction and cellular adhesion in the CNS. From Homo sapiens (Human).
   4867..5607    +  CDS            IGHG1 (fragment): IGHG1_HUMAN - Experimental evidence at protein level: Swiss-Prot protein existence level 1. Constant region of immunoglobulin heavy chains. Immunoglobulins, also known as antibodies, are membrane-bound or secreted glycoproteins produced by B lymphocytes. In the recognition phase of humoral immunity, the membrane-bound immunoglobulins serve as receptors which, upon binding of a specific antigen, trigger the clonal expansion and differentiation of B lymphocytes into immunoglobulins- secreting plasma cells. Secreted immunoglobulins mediate the effector phase of humoral immunity, which results in
   5822..5933    +  polyA_signal   bGH poly(A) signal: bovine growth hormone polyadenylation signal
   5934..6042    +  rep_origin     f1 ori (fragment): f1 bacteriophage origin of replication; arrow indicates direction of (+) strand synthesis
   6056..6385    +  promoter       SV40 promoter: SV40 enhancer and early promoter
   6433..6480    +  promoter       EM7 promoter: synthetic bacterial promoter&nbsp
   6499..7098    +  CDS            PuroR (fragment): puromycin N-acetyltransferase; pac from Streptomyces; confers resistance to puromycin
   7108..7233    +  CDS            ble (fragment): BLE_KLEPN - Experimental evidence at protein level: Swiss-Prot protein existence level 1. Binding protein with a strong affinity to the bleomycin family of antibiotics. Binds to CL990; an antimitotic-antibiotic compound. From Klebsiella pneumoniae.
   7228..7349    +  polyA_signal   SV40 poly(A) signal: SV40 polyadenylation signal
   7402..8262    -  CDS            AmpR: β-lactamase; bla; confers resistance to ampicillin, carbenicillin, and related antibiotics
   8265..89      -  promoter       AmpR promoter (fragment) (across the origin): bla
