[The description below was written by a language model from this plasmid's Addgene catalogue record and pLannotate feature annotations shown in this document.]
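Description:
pD649-HAsp-PTPRT-Fc(DAPA)-AviTag-6xHis is a mammalian expression plasmid on the pD649 backbone, built to produce the extracellular domain of human PTPRT (receptor-type protein tyrosine phosphatase T, also called RPTPrho) as a secreted Fc fusion. It is propagated in E. coli as a high-copy plasmid through a ColE1/pUC-type origin and selected with ampicillin via a complete β-lactamase gene. The annotation also finds an SV40 early promoter/EM7 promoter cassette driving a puromycin N-acetyltransferase sequence followed by an SV40 poly(A) signal. This could allow puromycin selection in mammalian cells, although the catalogue entry does not list a mammalian marker. Short kanamycin-resistance, lacZα, ble and f1 ori fragments appear to be backbone remnants.

The expression unit uses the CMV immediate-early enhancer and promoter with a fragment of CMV intron A, followed by an SP6 promoter that could support in vitro transcription and serves as a sequencing primer site. The name indicates an "HAsp" leader at the start of the open reading frame. The software annotates a short signal-sequence fragment there, which directs the protein into the secretory pathway. The roughly 2.2 kb PTPRT ectodomain sits between two preserved restriction sites and is fused in frame to a human IgG1 Fc region carrying the D265A and P329A (DAPA) substitutions, generally used to reduce Fc effector binding. Per the record, an AviTag for site-specific biotinylation and a 6xHis tag for metal-affinity purification follow, though neither is separately annotated. A bGH poly(A) signal ends the transcript.

The plasmid belongs to a collection made for mapping interactions among human cell-surface immunoglobulin-superfamily proteins. The depositor notes that some members may carry an IS4-like transposase insertion upstream of the CMV promoter, but none is annotated here.
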