Addgene plasmid #156954: pD649-HAsp-PTPRT-Fc(DAPA)-AviTag-6xHis
Purpose: Mammalian expression of cell-surface protein extracellular domain fused to Fc(DAPA)-Avi-6xHis. Protein is secreted from cells.
Depositing lab: Chris Garcia. Depositing organization: Stanford University. Publication: A Human IgSF Cell-Surface Interactome Reveals a Complex Network of Protein-Protein Interactions. Wojtowicz WM, Vielmetter J, Fernandes RA, Siepe DH, Eastman CL, Chisholm GB, Cox S, Klock H, Anderson PW, Rue SM, Miller JJ, Glaser SM, Bragstad ML, Vance J, Lam AW, Lesley SA, Zinn K, Garcia KC. Cell. 2020 Aug 20;182(4):1027-1043.e17. doi: 10.1016/j.cell.2020.07.025. PubMed 32822567.
Backbone
  Vector backbone: pD649
  Backbone size w/o insert (bp): 6106
  Vector type: Mammalian Expression
Growth in bacteria
  Bacterial resistance: Ampicillin, 100 μg/mL
  Growth temperature: 37°C
  Growth strain: DH5alpha
  Copy number: High Copy
Gene/Insert
  Gene/Insert name: PTPRT
  Species: H. sapiens (human)
  Insert size (bp): 2166
  Mutation: Fc region of human IgG contains D265A and P329A mutations (DAPA)
  Entrez Gene: PTPRT (a.k.a. RPTPrho)
  Promoter: CMV/SP6
  Tag / fusion protein: Fc(DAPA)-AviTag-6xHis (C terminal on backbone)
  Cloning method: Restriction Enzyme; 5′ cloning site GCGGCCGC (not destroyed); 3′ cloning site GGCGCGCC (not destroyed)
  Sequencing primers: 5′ ATTTAGGTGACACTATAG; 3′ CACGTACCAGTTGAACTTCACC
Resource information
  A portion of this plasmid was derived from a plasmid made by: synthesis by ThermoFisher
Terms and licenses: Academic/Nonprofit Terms; Industry Terms: Not Available to Industry
Depositor comments: Some plasmids in this collection may have an IS4-like element ISVsa5 family transposase upstream of the CMV promoter.
How to cite: pD649-HAsp-PTPRT-Fc(DAPA)-AviTag-6xHis was a gift from Chris Garcia (Addgene plasmid # 156954 ; http://n2t.net/addgene:156954 ; RRID:Addgene_156954)
