>Addgene plasmid #156954 | pD649-HAsp-PTPRT-Fc(DAPA)-AviTag-6xHis | depositor partial sequence | sequence record 303018 | insert (extracellular domain)
CAATCTGCTGCTGGCGGATGTAGCTTTGACGAGCACTACAGCAACTGCGGCTATAGCGTGGCCCTGGGCA
CCAATGGCTTTACCTGGGAGCAGATCAACACCTGGGAGAAGCCCATGCTGGATCAGGCCGTGCCTACCGG
CAGCTTCATGATGGTCAATAGCTCTGGCAGAGCCAGCGGCCAGAAAGCCCATCTTCTGCTGCCCACACTG
AAAGAGAACGACACCCACTGCATCGACTTCCACTACTACTTCAGCAGCCGGGACAGAAGCAGCCCTGGCG
CTCTGAATGTGTACGTGAAAGTGAATGGCGGCCCTCAGGGCAACCCTGTGTGGAATGTTTCTGGCGTTGT
GACCGAAGGCTGGGTCAAAGCCGAGCTGGCCATCAGCACCTTTTGGCCCCACTTCTACCAAGTGATCTTC
GAGAGCGTGTCCCTGAAGGGGCACCCTGGATATATCGCCGTGGATGAAGTGCGCGTGCTGGCTCACCCTT
GTAGAAAGGCCCCTCACTTCCTGCGGCTGCAGAACGTGGAAGTGAACGTGGGCCAGAACGCCACCTTCCA
GTGTATTGCAGGCGGAAAGTGGTCCCAGCACGACAAACTGTGGCTGCAGCAGTGGAACGGCAGAGACACA
GCCCTGATGGTCACCAGAGTGGTCAACCACAGAAGATTCAGCGCCACCGTCAGCGTGGCCGATACAGCTC
AGAGAAGCGTGTCCAAGTACAGATGCGTGATCAGATCCGATGGCGGCAGCGGAGTGTCTAACTATGCCGA
GCTGATCGTGAAAGAGCCTCCTACACCTATCGCTCCTCCAGAACTGCTGGCCGTGGGAGCCACATATCTG
TGGATCAAGCCCAACGCCAACAGCATCATCGGCGACGGCCCTATCATCCTGAAAGAGGTGGAATACCGGA
CCACCACCGGAACATGGGCCGAGACACACATCGTGGACAGCCCCAACTACAAGCTGTGGCATCTGGACCC
CGACGTGGAATACGAGATCCGGGTTCTGCTGACAAGACCTGGCGAAGGTGGAACAGGACCTCCTGGACCT
CCACTGACCACCAGAACAAAGTGTGCCGATCCTGTGCACGGACCCCAGAATGTGGAAATCGTGGATATCC
GGGCCAGACAGCTGACCCTGCAGTGGGAGCCTTTTGGCTACGCCGTGACCAGGTGTCACAGCTACAATCT
GACCGTGCAGTACCAGTACGTGTTCAATCAGCAGCAGTACGAGGCCGAAGAAGTGATCCAGACCAGCAGC
CACTACACCCTGAGAGGCCTGAGGCCTTTTATGACCATCCGACTGAGGCTGCTGCTGTCTAACCCCGAGG
GCAGAATGGAAAGCGAGGAACTGGTGGTGCAGACCGAGGAAGATGTTCCTGGCGCTGTGCCCCTGGAATC
TATCCAAGGCGGCCCTTTCGAAGAGAAGATCTACATCCAGTGGAAGCCGCCTAACGAGACAAACGGCGTG
ATCACCCTGTACGAGATCAATTACAAGGCCGTGGGCTCTCTGGACCCTAGCGCTGATCTTAGCTCTCAGC
GCGGCAAGGTGTTCAAGCTGAGAAACGAAACCCACCACCTGTTCGTGGGCCTGTATCCTGGCACCACCTA
CAGCTTTACCATCAAGGCCAGCACCGCCAAAGGATTCGGCCCTCCTGTGACCACAAGAATCGCCACCAAG
ATCTCTGCCCCTAGCATGCCCGAGTACGACACCGACACACCCCTGAACGAGACAGACACCACCATCACCG
TGATGCTGAAGCCTGCTCAAAGCAGAGGCGCCCCTGTGTCTGTGTATCAGCTGGTTGTGAAAGAGGAAAG
ACTGCAGAAGTCTCGGAGAGCCGCCGACATCATCGAGTGCTTTAGCGTGCCCGTGTCCTACAGAAATGCC
AGCAGCCTGGACTCCCTGCACTATTTCGCCGCCGAACTGAAGCCAGCCAACCTGCCTGTGACACAGCCTT
TCACCGTGGGCGACAACAAGACCTACAACGGCTACTGGAACCCACCTCTGAGCCCTCTGAAGTCCTACAG
CATCTACTTTCAAGCCCTGAGCAAGGCCAACGGCGAGACAAAGATCAATTGTGTGCGGCTGGCCACCAAG
GGCGCCAGCACACAGAATAGCAATACCGTGGAACCCGAGAAACAGGTGGACAACACCGTGAAGATG
